Addgene plasmid #43224: II-AACC
Depositing lab: Chad Cowan & Kiran Musunuru. Depositing organization: Harvard University. Publication: A TALEN Genome-Editing System for Generating Human Stem Cell-Based Disease Models. Ding Q, Lee YK, Schaefer EA, Peters DT, Veres A, Kim K, Kuperwasser N, Motola DL, Meissner TB, Hendriks WT, Trevisan M, Gupta RM, Moisan A, Banks E, Friesen M, Schinzel RT, Xia F, Tang A, Xia Y, Figueroa E, Wann A, Ahfeldt T, Daheron L, Zhang F, Rubin LL, Peng LF, Chung RT, Musunuru K, Cowan CA. Cell Stem Cell. 2012 Dec 12. pii: S1934-5909(12)00645-5. doi: 10.1016/j.stem.2012.11.011. PubMed 23246482.
Backbone
  Vector backbone: pCRII-TOPO
  Backbone manufacturer: Invitrogen
  Backbone size w/o insert (bp): 3973
  Vector type: Bacterial Cloning
Growth in bacteria
  Bacterial resistance: Ampicillin and Kanamycin, 100 & 50 μg/mL
  Growth temperature: 37°C
  Growth strain: Top10
  Copy number: High Copy
Gene/Insert
  Gene/Insert name: II-AACC
  Species: Synthetic
  Insert size (bp): 426
  Cloning method: TOPO Cloning
  Sequencing primers: 5′ T7; 3′ M13-rev
Terms and licenses: Academic/Nonprofit Terms; Industry Terms: Not Available to Industry
How to cite: II-AACC was a gift from Chad Cowan & Kiran Musunuru (Addgene plasmid # 43224 ; http://n2t.net/addgene:43224 ; RRID:Addgene_43224)
