[The description below was written by a language model from this plasmid's Addgene catalogue record.]
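Description:
II-AACC is a bacterial cloning plasmid built on the commercial pCRII-TOPO backbone (about 4.0 kb without insert), into which a 426 bp synthetic fragment was introduced by TOPO cloning. It is maintained at high copy number in E. coli and is selectable with both ampicillin and kanamycin, consistent with the dual-marker design of this backbone. The insert is flanked by standard priming sites, with T7 and M13 reverse listed as the sequencing primers. No feature table is provided, so other backbone elements such as the origin of replication are not documented in the record beyond the backbone name.

The record does not describe the insert in detail, giving only its name, synthetic origin and size. However, the plasmid was deposited in connection with a TALEN genome-editing system developed for generating human stem cell-based disease models. In that context, the name probably denotes a pre-assembled block of TAL effector repeat modules, with "AACC" indicating the four target nucleotides recognised and "II" indicating the position of the block within the repeat array. A 426 bp length is roughly compatible with four repeat units of about 34 amino acids each. This reading is an inference from the name and associated publication rather than something stated explicitly. There is no promoter or expression cassette described for the insert, so the plasmid appears to serve as a storage and propagation vector for a library component used in assembling custom TALEN DNA-binding domains, not as an expression construct in its own right.
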