>Addgene plasmid #43224 | II-AACC | depositor partial sequence | sequence record 58489 | II-AACC sequence 426 bps
CGTCTCGCTTAACCCCAGAGCAGGTCGTGGCAATCGCCTCCAACATTGGCGGGAAACAGGCACTCGAGAC
TGTCCAGCGCCTGCTTCCCGTGCTGTGCCAAGCGCACGGACTCACCCCAGAGCAGGTCGTGGCAATCGCC
TCCAACATTGGCGGGAAACAGGCACTCGAGACTGTCCAGCGCCTGCTTCCCGTGCTGTGCCAAGCGCACG
GCCTCACCCCAGAGCAGGTCGTGGCGATCGCAAGCCACGACGGAGGAAAGCAAGCCTTGGAAACAGTACA
GAGGCTGTTGCCTGTGCTGTGCCAAGCGCACGGATTAACCCCAGAGCAGGTCGTGGCGATCGCAAGCCAC
GACGGAGGAAAGCAAGCCTTGGAAACAGTACAGAGGCTGTTGCCTGTGCTGTGCCAAGCGCACGGGCTCA
GAGACG
