>Addgene plasmid #43224 | II-AACC | addgene partial sequence | sequence record 61988 | M13-F20 5'-TGTAAAACGACGGCCAGT-3'
GGCGAATTGGGCCCTCTAGATGCATGCTCGAGCGGCCGCCAGTGTGATGGATATCTGCAGAATTCGCCCT
TAGTATCTTTCCTGTGCCCACGTCTCTGAGCCCGTGCGCTTGGCACAGCACAGGCAACAGCCTCTGTACT
GTTTCCAAGGCTTGCTTTCCTCCGTCGTGGCTTGCGATCGCCACGACCTGCTCTGGGGTTAATCCGTGCG
CTTGGCACAGCACAGGCAACAGCCTCTGTACTGTTTCCAAGGCTTGCTTTCCTCCGTCGTGGCTTGCGAT
CGCCACGACCTGCTCTGGGGTGAGGCCGTGCGCTTGGCACAGCACGGGAAGCAGGCGCTGGACAGTCTCG
AGTGCCTGTTTCCCGCCAATGTTGGAGGCGATTGCCACGACCTGCTCTGGGGTGAGTCCGTGCGCTTGGC
ACAGCACGGGAAGCAGGCGCTGGACAGTCTCGAGTGCCTGTTTCCCGCCAATGTTGGAGGCGATTGCCAC
GACCTGCTCTGGGGTTAAGCGAGACGCGCTAGGACGGCATCTATATAAGGGCGAATTCCAGCACACTGGC
GGCCGTTACTAGTGGATCCGAGCTCGGTACCAAGCTTGGCGTAATCATGGTCATAGCTGTTTCCTGTGTG
AAATTGTTATCCGCTCACAATTCCACACAACATACGAGCCGGAAGCATAAAGTGTAAAGCCTGGGGTGCC
TAATGAGTGAGCTAACTCACATTAATTGCGTTGCGCTCACTGCCCGCTTTCCAGTCGGGAAACCTGTCGT
GCCA
